>Addgene plasmid #218781 | M3-dCAS9-DNMT3A-KRAB (dCas9-3A-KRAB) | addgene full sequence | sequence record 438166 | Addgene NGS Result
TCCAATGATGAGCACTTTTAAAGTTCTGCTATGTGGCGCGGTATTATCCCGTATTGACGCCGGGCAAGAG
CAACTCGGTCGCCGCATACACTATTCTCAGAATGACTTGGTTGAGTACTCACCAGTCACAGAAAAGCATC
TTACGGATGGCATGACAGTAAGAGAATTATGCAGTGCTGCCATAACCATGAGTGATAACACTGCGGCCAA
CTTACTTCTGACAACGATCGGAGGACCGAAGGAGCTAACCGCTTTTTTGCACAACATGGGGGATCATGTA
ACTCGCCTTGATCGTTGGGAACCGGAGCTGAATGAAGCCATACCAAACGACGAGCGTGACACCACGATGC
CTGTAGCAATGGCAACAACGTTGCGCAAACTATTAACTGGCGAACTACTTACTCTAGCTTCCCGGCAACA
ATTAATAGACTGGATGGAGGCGGATAAAGTTGCAGGACCACTTCTGCGCTCGGCCCTTCCGGCTGGCTGG
TTTATTGCTGATAAATCTGGAGCCGGTGAGCGTGGAAGCCGCGGTATCATTGCAGCACTGGGGCCAGATG
GTAAGCCCTCCCGTATCGTAGTTATCTACACGACGGGGAGTCAGGCAACTATGGATGAACGAAATAGACA
GATCGCTGAGATAGGTGCCTCACTGATTAAGCATTGGTAACTGTCAGACCAAGTTTACTCATATATACTT
TAGATTGATTTAAAACTTCATTTTTAATTTAAAAGGATCTAGGTGAAGATCCTTTTTGATAATCTCATGA
CCAAAATCCCTTAACGTGAGTTTTCGTTCCACTGAGCGTCAGACCCCGTAGAAAAGATCAAAGGATCTTC
TTGAGATCCTTTTTTTCTGCGCGTAATCTGCTGCTTGCAAACAAAAAAACCACCGCTACCAGCGGTGGTT
TGTTTGCCGGATCAAGAGCTACCAACTCTTTTTCCGAAGGTAACTGGCTTCAGCAGAGCGCAGATACCAA
ATACTGTTCTTCTAGTGTAGCCGTAGTTAGGCCACCACTTCAAGAACTCTGTAGCACCGCCTACATACCT
CGCTCTGCTAATCCTGTTACCAGTGGCTGCTGCCAGTGGCGATAAGTCGTGTCTTACCGGGTTGGACTCA
AGACGATAGTTACCGGATAAGGCGCAGCGGTCGGGCTGAACGGGGGGTTCGTGCACACAGCCCAGCTTGG
AGCGAACGACCTACACCGAACTGAGATACCTACAGCGTGAGCTATGAGAAAGCGCCACGCTTCCCGAAGG
GAGAAAGGCGGACAGGTATCCGGTAAGCGGCAGGGTCGGAACAGGAGAGCGCACGAGGGAGCTTCCAGGG
GGAAACGCCTGGTATCTTTATAGTCCTGTCGGGTTTCGCCACCTCTGACTTGAGCGTCGATTTTTGTGAT
GCTCGTCAGGGGGGCGGAGCCTATGGAAAAACGCCAGCAACGCGGCCTTTTTACGGTTCCTGGCCTTTTG
CTGGCCTTTTGCTCACATGTGAGGGCCTATTTCCCATGATTCCTTCATATTTGCATATACGATACAAGGC
TGTTAGAGAGATAATTGGAATTAATTTGACTGTAAACACAAAGATATTAGTACAAAATACGTGACGTAGA
AAGTAATAATTTCTTGGGTAGTTTGCAGTTTTAAAATTATGTTTTAAAATGGACTATCATATGCTTACCG
TAACTTGAAAGTATTTCGATTTCTTGGCTTTATATATCTTGTGGAAAGGACGAAACACCGGGTCTTCGAG
AAGACCTGTTTTAGAGCTAGAAATAGCAAGTTAAAATAAGGCTAGTCCGTTATCAACTTGAAAAAGTGGC
ACCGAGTCGGTGCTTTTTTGTTTTAGAGCTAGAAATAGCAAGTTAAAATAAGGCTAGTCCGTTTTTAGCG
CGTGCGCCAATTCTGCAGACAAATGGCTCTAGAGGTACCCGTTACATAACTTACGGTAAATGGCCCGCCT
GGCTGACCGCCCAACGACCCCCGCCCATTGACGTCAATAGTAACGCCAATAGGGACTTTCCATTGACGTC
AATGGGTGGAGTATTTACGGTAAACTGCCCACTTGGCAGTACATCAAGTGTATCATATGCCAAGTACGCC
CCCTATTGACGTCAATGACGGTAAATGGCCCGCCTGGCATTGTGCCCAGTACATGACCTTATGGGACTTT
CCTACTTGGCAGTACATCTACGTATTAGTCATCGCTATTACCATGGTCGAGGTGAGCCCCACGTTCTGCT
TCACTCTCCCCATCTCCCCCCCCTCCCCACCCCCAATTTTGTATTTATTTATTTTTTAATTATTTTGTGC
AGCGATGGGGGCGGGGGGGGGGGGGGGCGCGCGCCAGGCGGGGCGGGGCGGGGCGAGGGGCGGGGCGGGG
CGAGGCGGAGAGGTGCGGCGGCAGCCAATCAGAGCGGCGCGCTCCGAAAGTTTCCTTTTATGGCGAGGCG
GCGGCGGCGGCGGCCCTATAAAAAGCGAAGCGCGCGGCGGGCGGGAGTCGCTGCGCGCTGCCTTCGCCCC
GTGCCCCGCTCCGCCGCCGCCTCGCGCCGCCCGCCCCGGCTCTGACTGACCGCGTTACTCCCACAGGTGA
GCGGGCGGGACGGCCCTTCTCCTCCGGGCTGTAATTAGCTGAGCAAGAGGTAAGGGTTTAAGGGATGGTT
GGTTGGTGGGGTATTAATGTTTAATTACCTGGAGCACCTGCCTGAAATCACTTTTTTTCAGGTTGGACCG
GTGCCACCATGGACTATAAGGACCACGACGGAGACTACAAGGATCATGATATTGATTACAAAGACGATGA
CGATAAGATGGCCCCAAAGAAGAAGCGGAAGGTCGGTATCCACGGAGTCCCAGCAGCCGACAAGAAGTAC
AGCATCGGCCTGGCCATCGGCACCAACTCTGTGGGCTGGGCCGTGATCACCGACGAGTACAAGGTGCCCA
GCAAGAAATTCAAGGTGCTGGGCAACACCGACCGGCACAGCATCAAGAAGAACCTGATCGGAGCCCTGCT
GTTCGACAGCGGCGAAACAGCCGAGGCCACCCGGCTGAAGAGAACCGCCAGAAGAAGATACACCAGACGG
AAGAACCGGATCTGCTATCTGCAAGAGATCTTCAGCAACGAGATGGCCAAGGTGGACGACAGCTTCTTCC
ACAGACTGGAAGAGTCCTTCCTGGTGGAAGAGGATAAGAAGCACGAGCGGCACCCCATCTTCGGCAACAT
CGTGGACGAGGTGGCCTACCACGAGAAGTACCCCACCATCTACCACCTGAGAAAGAAACTGGTGGACAGC
ACCGACAAGGCCGACCTGCGGCTGATCTATCTGGCCCTGGCCCACATGATCAAGTTCCGGGGCCACTTCC
TGATCGAGGGCGACCTGAACCCCGACAACAGCGACGTGGACAAGCTGTTCATCCAGCTGGTGCAGACCTA
CAACCAGCTGTTCGAGGAAAACCCCATCAACGCCAGCGGCGTGGACGCCAAGGCCATCCTGTCTGCCAGA
CTGAGCAAGAGCAGACGGCTGGAAAATCTGATCGCCCAGCTGCCCGGCGAGAAGAAGAATGGCCTGTTCG
GCAACCTGATTGCCCTGAGCCTGGGCCTGACCCCCAACTTCAAGAGCAACTTCGACCTGGCCGAGGATGC
CAAACTGCAGCTGAGCAAGGACACCTACGACGACGACCTGGACAACCTGCTGGCCCAGATCGGCGACCAG
TACGCCGACCTGTTTCTGGCCGCCAAGAACCTGTCCGACGCCATCCTGCTGAGCGACATCCTGAGAGTGA
ACACCGAGATCACCAAGGCCCCCCTGAGCGCCTCTATGATCAAGAGATACGACGAGCACCACCAGGACCT
GACCCTGCTGAAAGCTCTCGTGCGGCAGCAGCTGCCTGAGAAGTACAAAGAGATTTTCTTCGACCAGAGC
AAGAACGGCTACGCCGGCTACATTGACGGCGGAGCCAGCCAGGAAGAGTTCTACAAGTTCATCAAGCCCA
TCCTGGAAAAGATGGACGGCACCGAGGAACTGCTCGTGAAGCTGAACAGAGAGGACCTGCTGCGGAAGCA
GCGGACCTTCGACAACGGCAGCATCCCCCACCAGATCCACCTGGGAGAGCTGCACGCCATTCTGCGGCGG
CAGGAAGATTTTTACCCATTCCTGAAGGACAACCGGGAAAAGATCGAGAAGATCCTGACCTTCCGCATCC
CCTACTACGTGGGCCCTCTGGCCAGGGGAAACAGCAGATTCGCCTGGATGACCAGAAAGAGCGAGGAAAC
CATCACCCCCTGGAACTTCGAGGAAGTGGTGGACAAGGGCGCTTCCGCCCAGAGCTTCATCGAGCGGATG
ACCAACTTCGATAAGAACCTGCCCAACGAGAAGGTGCTGCCCAAGCACAGCCTGCTGTACGAGTACTTCA
CCGTGTATAACGAGCTGACCAAAGTGAAATACGTGACCGAGGGAATGAGAAAGCCCGCCTTCCTGAGCGG
CGAGCAGAAAAAGGCCATCGTGGACCTGCTGTTCAAGACCAACCGGAAAGTGACCGTGAAGCAGCTGAAA
GAGGACTACTTCAAGAAAATCGAGTGCTTCGACTCCGTGGAAATCTCCGGCGTGGAAGATCGGTTCAACG
CCTCCCTGGGCACATACCACGATCTGCTGAAAATTATCAAGGACAAGGACTTCCTGGACAATGAGGAAAA
CGAGGACATTCTGGAAGATATCGTGCTGACCCTGACACTGTTTGAGGACAGAGAGATGATCGAGGAACGG
CTGAAAACCTATGCCCACCTGTTCGACGACAAAGTGATGAAGCAGCTGAAGCGGCGGAGATACACCGGCT
GGGGCAGGCTGAGCCGGAAGCTGATCAACGGCATCCGGGACAAGCAGTCCGGCAAGACAATCCTGGATTT
CCTGAAGTCCGACGGCTTCGCCAACAGAAACTTCATGCAGCTGATCCACGACGACAGCCTGACCTTTAAA
GAGGACATCCAGAAAGCCCAGGTGTCCGGCCAGGGCGATAGCCTGCACGAGCACATTGCCAATCTGGCCG
GCAGCCCCGCCATTAAGAAGGGCATCCTGCAGACAGTGAAGGTGGTGGACGAGCTCGTGAAAGTGATGGG
CCGGCACAAGCCCGAGAACATCGTGATCGAAATGGCCAGAGAGAACCAGACCACCCAGAAGGGACAGAAG
AACAGCCGCGAGAGAATGAAGCGGATCGAAGAGGGCATCAAAGAGCTGGGCAGCCAGATCCTGAAAGAAC
ACCCCGTGGAAAACACCCAGCTGCAGAACGAGAAGCTGTACCTGTACTACCTGCAGAATGGGCGGGATAT
GTACGTGGACCAGGAACTGGACATCAACCGGCTGTCCGACTACGATGTGGACGCTATCGTGCCTCAGAGC
TTTCTGAAGGACGACTCCATCGACAACAAGGTGCTGACCAGAAGCGACAAGAACCGGGGCAAGAGCGACA
ACGTGCCCTCCGAAGAGGTCGTGAAGAAGATGAAGAACTACTGGCGGCAGCTGCTGAACGCCAAGCTGAT
TACCCAGAGAAAGTTCGACAATCTGACCAAGGCCGAGAGAGGCGGCCTGAGCGAACTGGATAAGGCCGGC
TTCATCAAGAGACAGCTGGTGGAAACCCGGCAGATCACAAAGCACGTGGCACAGATCCTGGACTCCCGGA
TGAACACTAAGTACGACGAGAATGACAAGCTGATCCGGGAAGTGAAAGTGATCACCCTGAAGTCCAAGCT
GGTGTCCGATTTCCGGAAGGATTTCCAGTTTTACAAAGTGCGCGAGATCAACAACTACCACCACGCCCAC
GACGCCTACCTGAACGCCGTCGTGGGAACCGCCCTGATCAAAAAGTACCCTAAGCTGGAAAGCGAGTTCG
TGTACGGCGACTACAAGGTGTACGACGTGCGGAAGATGATCGCCAAGAGCGAGCAGGAAATCGGCAAGGC
TACCGCCAAGTACTTCTTCTACAGCAACATCATGAACTTTTTCAAGACCGAGATTACCCTGGCCAACGGC
GAGATCCGGAAGCGGCCTCTGATCGAGACAAACGGCGAAACCGGGGAGATCGTGTGGGATAAGGGCCGGG
ATTTTGCCACCGTGCGGAAAGTGCTGAGCATGCCCCAAGTGAATATCGTGAAAAAGACCGAGGTGCAGAC
AGGCGGCTTCAGCAAAGAGTCTATCCTGCCCAAGAGGAACAGCGATAAGCTGATCGCCAGAAAGAAGGAC
TGGGACCCTAAGAAGTACGGCGGCTTCGACAGCCCCACCGTGGCCTATTCTGTGCTGGTGGTGGCCAAAG
TGGAAAAGGGCAAGTCCAAGAAACTGAAGAGTGTGAAAGAGCTGCTGGGGATCACCATCATGGAAAGAAG
CAGCTTCGAGAAGAATCCCATCGACTTTCTGGAAGCCAAGGGCTACAAAGAAGTGAAAAAGGACCTGATC
ATCAAGCTGCCTAAGTACTCCCTGTTCGAGCTGGAAAACGGCCGGAAGAGAATGCTGGCCTCTGCCGGCG
AACTGCAGAAGGGAAACGAACTGGCCCTGCCCTCCAAATATGTGAACTTCCTGTACCTGGCCAGCCACTA
TGAGAAGCTGAAGGGCTCCCCCGAGGATAATGAGCAGAAACAGCTGTTTGTGGAACAGCACAAGCACTAC
CTGGACGAGATCATCGAGCAGATCAGCGAGTTCTCCAAGAGAGTGATCCTGGCCGACGCTAATCTGGACA
AAGTGCTGTCCGCCTACAACAAGCACCGGGATAAGCCCATCAGAGAGCAGGCCGAGAATATCATCCACCT
GTTTACCCTGACCAATCTGGGAGCCCCTGCCGCCTTCAAGTACTTTGACACCACCATCGACCGGAAGAGG
TACACCAGCACCAAAGAGGTGCTGGACGCCACCCTGATCCACCAGAGCATCACCGGCCTGTACGAGACAC
GGATCGACCTGTCTCAGCTGGGAGGCGACAAAAGGCCGGCGGCCACGAAAAAGGCCGGACAGGCCAAAAA
GAAAAAGCTCGAGGGCGGAGGCGGGAGCGGATCCCCCTCCCGGCTCCAGATGTTCTTCGCTAATAACCAC
GACCAGGAATTTGACCCTCCAAAGGTTTACCCACCTGTCCCAGCTGAGAAGAGGAAGCCCATCCGGGTGC
TGTCTCTCTTTGATGGAATCGCTACAGGGCTCCTGGTGCTGAAGGACTTGGGCATTCAGGTGGACCGCTA
CATTGCCTCGGAGGTGTGTGAGGACTCCATCACGGTGGGCATGGTGCGGCACCAGGGGAAGATCATGTAC
GTCGGGGACGTCCGCAGCGTCACACAGAAGCATATCCAGGAGTGGGGCCCATTCGATCTGGTGATTGGGG
GCAGTCCCTGCAATGACCTCTCCATCGTCAACCCTGCTCGCAAGGGCCTCTACGAGGGCACTGGCCGGCT
CTTCTTTGAGTTCTACCGCCTCCTGCATGATGCGCGGCCCAAGGAGGGAGATGATCGCCCCTTCTTCTGG
CTCTTTGAGAATGTGGTGGCCATGGGCGTTAGTGACAAGAGGGACATCTCGCGATTTCTCGAGTCCAACC
CTGTGATGATTGATGCCAAAGAAGTGTCAGCTGCACACAGGGCCCGCTACTTCTGGGGTAACCTTCCCGG
TATGAACAGGCCGTTGGCATCCACTGTGAATGATAAGCTGGAGCTGCAGGAGTGTCTGGAGCATGGCAGG
ATAGCCAAGTTCAGCAAAGTGAGGACCATTACTACGAGGTCAAACTCCATAAAGCAGGGCAAAGACCAGC
ATTTTCCTGTGTTCATGAATGAGAAAGAGGACATCTTATGGTGCACTGAAATGGAAAGGGTATTTGGTTT
CCCAGTCCACTATACTGACGTCTCCAACATGAGCCGCTTGGCGAGGCAGAGACTGCTGGGCCGGTCATGG
AGCGTGCCAGTCATCCGCCACCTCTTCGCTCCGCTGAAGGAGTATTTTGCGTGTGTGTCCGGCCGGCCTA
GCGCTGGAGGAGGTGGAAGCGGAGGAGGAGGAAGCGGAGGAGGAGGTAGCGGACCTAAGAAAAAGAGGAA
GGTGGCGGCCGCTGGATCCGGACGGGCTAGAACACTGGTTACGTTCAAGGACGTGTTTGTGGACTTTACA
CGTGAGGAGTGGAAATTGCTGGATACTGCGCAACAAATTGTGTATCGAAATGTCATGCTTGAGAATTACA
AGAACCTCGTCAGTCTCGGATACCAGTTGACGAAACCGGATGTGATCCTTAGGCTCGAAAAGGGGGAAGA
ACCTTGGCTGGTATAGGGCCGGCCCGAATTCAATTCTAACTAGAGCTCGCTGATCAGCCTCGACTGTGCC
TTCTAGTTGCCAGCCATCTGTTGTTTGCCCCTCCCCCGTGCCTTCCTTGACCCTGGAAGGTGCCACTCCC
ACTGTCCTTTCCTAATAAAATGAGGAAATTGCATCGCATTGTCTGAGTAGGTGTCATTCTATTCTGGGGG
GTGGGGTGGGGCAGGACAGCAAGGGGGAGGATTGGGAAGAGAATAGCAGGCATGCTGGGGAGCGGCCGCG
TTCCGCGTTACATAACTTACGGTAAATGGCCCGCCTGGCTGACCGCCCAACGACCCCCGCCCATTGACGT
CAATAATGACGTATGTTCCCATAGTAACGCCAATAGGGACTTTCCATTGACGTCAATGGGTGGAGTATTT
ACGGTAAACTGCCCACTTGGCAGTACATCAAGTGTATCATATGCCAAGTACGCCCCCTATTGACGTCAAT
GACGGTAAATGGCCCGCCTGGCATTGTGCCCAGTACATGACCTTATGGGACTTTCCTACTTGGCAGTACA
TCTACGTATTAGTCATCGCTATTACCATGGTGATGCGGTTTTGGCAGTACATCAATGGGCGTGGATAGCG
GTTTGACTCACGGGGATTTCCAAGTCTCCACCCCATTGACGTCAATGGGAGTTTGTTTTGGCACCAAAAT
CAACGGGACTTTCCAAAATGTCGTAACAACTCCGCCCCATTGACGCAAATGGGCGGTAGGCGTGTACGGT
GGGAGGTCTATATAAGCAGAGCTGGTTTAGTGAACCGTCAGATCCGCTAGCGCTACCGGTCGCCACCATG
GTGAGCAAGGGCGAGGAGCTGTTCACCGGGGTGGTGCCCATCCTGGTCGAGCTGGACGGCGACGTAAACG
GCCACAAGTTCAGCGTGTCCGGCGAGGGCGAGGGCGATGCCACCTACGGCAAGCTGACCCTGAAGTTCAT
CTGCACCACCGGCAAGCTGCCCGTGCCCTGGCCCACCCTCGTGACCACCCTGACCTACGGCGTGCAGTGC
TTCAGCCGCTACCCCGACCACATGAAGCAGCACGACTTCTTCAAGTCCGCCATGCCCGAAGGCTACGTCC
AGGAGCGCACCATCTTCTTCAAGGACGACGGCAACTACAAGACCCGCGCCGAGGTGAAGTTCGAGGGCGA
CACCCTGGTGAACCGCATCGAGCTGAAGGGCATCGACTTCAAGGAGGACGGCAACATCCTGGGGCACAAG
CTGGAGTACAACTACAACAGCCACAACGTCTATATCATGGCCGACAAGCAGAAGAACGGCATCAAGGTGA
ACTTCAAGATCCGCCACAACATCGAGGACGGCAGCGTGCAGCTCGCCGACCACTACCAGCAGAACACCCC
CATCGGCGACGGCCCCGTGCTGCTGCCCGACAACCACTACCTGAGCACCCAGTCCGCCCTGAGCAAAGAC
CCCAACGAGAAGCGCGATCACATGGTCCTGCTGGAGTTCGTGACCGCCGCCGGGATCACTCTCGGCATGG
ACGAGCTGTACAAGTCCGGACTCAGATCTCGAGCTCAAGCTTCTGAGGGCAGAGGAAGTCTGCTAACATG
CGGTGACGTCGAGGAGAATCCTGGCCCAATGACCGAGTACAAGCCCACGGTGCGCCTCGCCACCCGCGAC
GACGTCCCCAGGGCCGTACGCACCCTCGCCGCCGCGTTCGCCGACTACCCCGCCACGCGCCACACCGTCG
ATCCGGACCGCCACATCGAGCGGGTCACCGAGCTGCAAGAACTCTTCCTCACGCGCGTCGGGCTCGACAT
CGGCAAGGTGTGGGTCGCGGACGACGGCGCCGCGGTGGCGGTCTGGACCACGCCGGAGAGCGTCGAAGCG
GGGGCGGTGTTCGCCGAGATCGGCCCGCGCATGGCCGAGTTGAGCGGTTCCCGGCTGGCCGCGCAGCAAC
AGATGGAAGGCCTCCTGGCGCCGCACCGGCCCAAGGAGCCCGCGTGGTTCCTGGCCACCGTCGGCGTCTC
GCCCGACCACCAGGGCAAGGGTCTGGGCAGCGCCGTCGTGCTCCCCGGAGTGGAGGCGGCCGAGCGCGCC
GGGGTGCCCGCCTTCCTGGAGACCTCCGCGCCCCACAACCTCCCCTTCTACGAGCGGCTCGGCTTCACCG
TCACCGCCGACGTCGAGGTGCCCGAAGGACCGCGCACCTGGTGCATGACCCGCAAGCCCGGTGCCTGAAA
GCTTCGAATTCTGCAGTCGACGGTACCGCGGGCCCGGGATCCACCGGATCTAGATAACTGATCATAATCA
GCCATACCACATTTGTAGAGGTTTTACTTGCTTTAAAAAACCTCCCACACCTCCCCCTGAACCTGAAACA
TAAAATGAATGCAATTGTTGTTGTTAACTTGTTTATTGCAGCTTATAATGGTTACAAATAAAGCAATAGC
ATCACAAATTTCACAAATAAAGCATTTTTTTCACTGCATTCTAGTTGTGGTTTGTCCAAACTCATCAATG
TATCTTAACGCGGCGGCCGCAGGAACCCCTAGTGATGGAGTTGGCCACTCCCTCTCTGCGCGCTCGCTCG
CTCACTGAGGCCGGGCGACCAAAGGTCGCCCGACGCCCGGGCTTTGCCCGGGCGGCCTCAGTGAGCGAGC
GAGCGCGCAGCTGCCTGCAGGGGCGCCTGATGCGGTATTTTCTCCTTACGCATCTGTGCGGTATTTCACA
CCGCATA
[95 nt withheld, positions 10998-11092]
T
[46 nt withheld, positions 11094-11139]
C
[141 nt withheld, positions 11141-11281]
CCTTTGACGTTGGAGTCCACGTTCTTT
[37 nt withheld, positions 11309-11345]
ACTCTATCTCGGGCTATTCTTTTGATTTATAAGGGATTTTGCCGATTTCGGTCTATTGGTTAAAAAATGA
GCTGATTTAACAAAAATTTAACGCGAATTTTAACAAAATATTAACGTTTACAATTTTATGGTGCACTCTC
AGTACAATCTGCTCTGATGCCGCATAGTTAAGCCAGCCCCGACACCCGCCAACACCCGCTGACGCGCCCT
GACGGGCTTGTCTGCTCCCGGCATCCGCTTACAGACAAGCTGTGACCGTCTCCGGGAGCTGCATGTGTCA
GAGGTTTTCACCGTCATCACCGAAACGCGCGAGACGAAAGGGCCTCGTGATACGCCTATTTTTATAGGTT
AATGTCATGATAATAATGGTTTCTTAGACGTCAGGTGGCACTTTTCGGGGAAATGTGCGCGGAACCCCTA
TTTGTTTATTTTTCTAAATACATTCAAATATGTATCCGCTCATGAGACAATAACCCTGATAAATGCTTCA
ATAATATTGAAAAAGGAAGAGTATGAGTATTCAACATTTCCGTGTCGCCCTTATTCCCTTTTTTGCGGCA
TTTTGCCTTCCTGTTTTTGCTCACCCAGAAACGCTGGTGAAAGTAAAAGATGCTGAAGATCAGTTGGGTG
CACGAGTGGGTTACATCGAACTGGATCTCAACAGCGGTAAGATCCTTGAGAGTTTTCGCCCCGAAGAACG
TTT
Features (pLannotate 1.2.2; 27 found; start..end, strand, type, name):
    841..1429    +  rep_origin     ori: high-copy-number ColE1/pMB1/pBR322/pUC origin of replication
   1491..1731    +  promoter       U6 promoter: RNA polymerase III promoter for human U6 snRNA
   1758..1833    +  misc_RNA       gRNA scaffold: guide RNA scaffold for the Streptococcus pyogenes CRISPR/Cas9 system
   1840..1883    +  misc_RNA       gRNA scaffold (fragment): guide RNA scaffold for the Streptococcus pyogenes CRISPR/Cas9 system
   1930..2215    +  enhancer       CMV enhancer: human cytomegalovirus immediate early enhancer; contains an 18-bp deletion relative to the standard CMV enhancer
   2217..2493    +  promoter       chicken β-actin promoter: No description available
   2494..2721    +  intron         hybrid intron: hybrid between chicken β-actin (CBA) and minute virus of mice (MMV) introns (Gray et al., 2011)
   2859..6959    +  CDS            Cas9: Cas9 (Csn1) endonuclease from the Streptococcus pyogenes Type II CRISPR/Cas system generates RNA-guided double strand breaks in DNA
   6960..7007    +  CDS            nucleoplasmin NLS: bipartite nuclear localization signal from nucleoplasmin
   7035..7967    +  CDS            DNMT3A catalytic domain: catalytic domain of DNA methyltransferase 3A
   8085..8273    +  CDS            ZNF720 (fragment): ZN720_HUMAN - Experimental evidence at protein level: Swiss-Prot protein existence level 1. From Homo sapiens (Human).
   8324..8435    +  polyA_signal   bGH poly(A) signal: bovine growth hormone polyadenylation signal
   8546..8849    +  enhancer       CMV enhancer: human cytomegalovirus immediate early enhancer
   8850..9053    +  promoter       CMV promoter: human cytomegalovirus (CMV) immediate early promoter
   9098..9814    +  CDS            EGFP: EGFP is a basic (constitutively fluorescent) green fluorescent protein published in 1996, derived from Aequorea victoria. It is reported to be a rapidly-maturing weak dimer with moderate acid sensitivity.
   9815..9843    +  misc_feature   MCS (fragment): multiple cloning site
   9899..10498   +  CDS            PuroR (fragment): puromycin N-acetyltransferase; pac from Streptomyces; confers resistance to puromycin
  10499..10542   +  misc_feature   MCS (fragment): multiple cloning site
  10559..10643   +  CDS            large T antigen (fragment): large T antigen from SV40 (simian virus 40)
  10666..10787   +  polyA_signal   SV40 poly(A) signal: SV40 polyadenylation signal
  10801..10941   +  repeat_region  AAV2 ITR: inverted terminal repeat of adeno-associated virus serotype 2 inverted
  10946..10997   -  misc_feature   bom (fragment): basis of mobility region from pBR322
  11016..11471   +  rep_origin     f1 ori (sequence partly withheld): f1 bacteriophage origin of replication; arrow indicates direction of (+) strand synthesis
  11472..11521   -  misc_feature   bom (fragment): basis of mobility region from pBR322
  11623..11658   -  CDS            rop (fragment): Rop protein, which maintains plasmids at low copy number; rop
  11753..11857   +  promoter       AmpR promoter: bla
  11858..670     +  CDS            AmpR (across the origin): β-lactamase; bla; confers resistance to ampicillin, carbenicillin, and related antibiotics
