[The description below was written by a language model from this plasmid's Addgene catalogue record and pLannotate feature annotations shown in this document.]
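Description:
M3-dCAS9-DNMT3A-KRAB (dCas9-3A-KRAB) is a mammalian expression CRISPR plasmid built on the pdCas9-DNMT3A-EGFP backbone and designed for targeted epigenetic silencing. It is propagated in E. coli using a high-copy ColE1/pUC-type origin and ampicillin resistance (β-lactamase), and it also carries an f1 phage origin. A single AAV2 ITR annotated downstream of the marker cassette appears to be a remnant of the parental vector rather than part of a functional packaging unit, since no second ITR is annotated.

The main expression unit uses a CMV enhancer, chicken β-actin promoter and hybrid intron to drive a Streptococcus pyogenes Cas9 coding sequence (catalytically dead, according to the plasmid name). This is followed by a nucleoplasmin NLS, the catalytic domain of DNA methyltransferase 3A, and a short zinc-finger-protein-derived segment. The annotation tool labels that segment as a ZNF720 fragment, but it presumably corresponds to the KRAB repressor domain. The unit ends in a bGH polyadenylation signal. Upstream, a human U6 promoter with an S. pyogenes gRNA scaffold allows a guide RNA to be expressed from the same plasmid. A separate CMV enhancer/promoter drives EGFP joined to puromycin N-acetyltransferase (via T2A, per the catalogue) with an SV40 poly(A), so transfected cells can be identified by fluorescence or selected with puromycin.

Two inconsistencies appear in the record. The catalogue insert field names a DNMT3A-DNMT3L fusion, but the plasmid name, stated purpose and feature table point to DNMT3A-KRAB. The listed vector size of 12,479 bp also differs from the 12,048 nt sequenced record. The associated study compared dCas9-based DNA methylation editors for on-target and off-target effects.
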