Addgene plasmid #218781: M3-dCAS9-DNMT3A-KRAB (dCas9-3A-KRAB)
Purpose: Expresses dCAS9-DNMT3A-KRAB fusion protein and double marker GFP-T2A-Puro under independent promoters
Depositing lab: Maja Jagodic. Depositing organization: Karolinska Institutet. Publication: Systematic comparison of dCas9-based DNA methylation epimodifiers over time indicates efficient on-target and widespread off-target effects. Kakhki MP, Rangani F, Ewing E, Cucuzza CS, Zheleznyakova G, Kalomoiri M, Badam TVS, Covacu R, Andreou I, Needhamsen M, Kular L, Jagodic M. bioRxiv 2025.03.15.641804; doi: 10.1101/2025.03.15.641804.
Backbone
  Vector backbone: pdCas9-DNMT3A-EGFP
  Total vector size (bp): 12479
  Vector type: Mammalian Expression, CRISPR
  Selectable markers: Puromycin
Growth in bacteria
  Bacterial resistance: Ampicillin, 100 μg/mL
  Growth temperature: 37°C
  Growth strain: DH5alpha
  Copy number: Unknown
Gene/Insert 1
  Gene/Insert name: M3-dCAS9-DNMT3A-DNMT3L (dCas9-3A-3L)
  Species: H. sapiens (human)
  Insert size (bp): 6279
Gene/Insert 2
  Gene/Insert name: GFP-T2A-Puro
  Species: H. sapiens (human)
Terms and licenses: Academic/Nonprofit Terms; Industry Terms: Not Available to Industry
Depositor comments: Please visit https://doi.org/10.1101/2025.03.15.641804 for bioRxiv preprint.
How to cite: M3-dCAS9-DNMT3A-KRAB (dCas9-3A-KRAB) was a gift from Maja Jagodic (Addgene plasmid # 218781 ; http://n2t.net/addgene:218781 ; RRID:Addgene_218781)
